Addgene plasmid #72848: PatoK-LOG241
Purpose: NOT induced by acetoacetate to express GFP. Contains the native atoDAEB promoter (Pato) from E. coli DH5A, but out-of-frame with GFP gene. LOG241 backbone.
Depositing lab: Chris Barnes. Depositing organization: University College London. Publication: Engineered acetoacetate-inducible whole-cell biosensors based on the AtoSC two-component system. Rutter JW, Dekker L, Fedorec AJH, Gonzales DT, Wen KY, Tanner LES, Donovan E, Ozdemir T, Thomas GM, Barnes CP. Biotechnol Bioeng. 2021 Nov;118(11):4278-4289. doi: 10.1002/bit.27897. Epub 2021 Aug 9. PubMed 34289076.
Backbone
  Vector backbone: LOG241
  Backbone manufacturer: Oxford Genetics
  Total vector size (bp): 6179
  Modifications to backbone: Inserted PatoK promoter upstream daGFP, but start codon is out-of-frame with daGFP.
  Vector type: Bacterial Expression
Growth in bacteria
  Bacterial resistance: Kanamycin, 50 μg/mL
  Growth temperature: 37°C
  Growth strain: DH5alpha
  Copy number: Low Copy
Gene/Insert
  Gene/Insert name: PatoK
  Species: E. coli DH5A
  Insert size (bp): 575
  Promoter: PatoK
  Cloning method: Restriction Enzyme; 5′ cloning site SpeI (not destroyed); 3′ cloning site KpnI (not destroyed)
  Sequencing primers: 5′ TAAGCAACTAGTGCCGTGCATTGATGTATAAACT; 3′ TGCTTAGGTACCTGGCGTCTTGTAATGTCAT
Resource information
  A portion of this plasmid was derived from a plasmid made by: Oxford Genetics
Terms and licenses: Academic/Nonprofit Terms; Industry Terms: Not Available to Industry
Depositor comments: Please visit https://www.biorxiv.org/content/early/2016/01/07/035972 for bioRxiv preprint.
How to cite: PatoK-LOG241 was a gift from Chris Barnes (Addgene plasmid # 72848 ; http://n2t.net/addgene:72848 ; RRID:Addgene_72848)
