[The description below was written by a language model from this plasmid's Addgene catalogue record and pLannotate feature annotations shown in this document.]
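Description:
PatoK-LOG241 is a 6,179 bp low-copy bacterial expression plasmid built on the commercial LOG241 backbone. It replicates in E. coli through the pSC101 origin together with its cognate Rep101 (RepA) replication protein, and it is selected with kanamycin via the Tn5 aminoglycoside phosphotransferase gene (NeoR/KanR), which is followed by an rrnG terminator.

The payload is a 575 bp fragment carrying the native atoDAEB promoter (Pato) from E. coli DH5alpha, cloned between SpeI and KpnI sites, both retained, immediately upstream of a daGFP green fluorescent reporter. In E. coli this promoter controls the ato operon and belongs to the acetoacetate-responsive AtoSC two-component system, so a Pato-GFP fusion would ordinarily serve as a whole-cell acetoacetate biosensor. In this version, however, the start codon supplied with the promoter fragment is out of frame with daGFP, and the record states explicitly that acetoacetate does not induce GFP expression from the construct. The promoter itself is not annotated in the automated feature table, which shows an unannotated gap ahead of the daGFP coding sequence.

The reporter cassette is bracketed by modular elements inherited from the backbone: β-globin insulator sequences on either side, T7 and rrnG transcription terminators, synthetic and SV40 polyadenylation signals, and an RNA polymerase II pause site. The mammalian-type elements have no evident role in the bacterial application. The plasmid is best regarded as a non-functional variant from the development of acetoacetate-inducible biosensors, plausibly useful for comparison with in-frame designs, although the record does not state such a use.
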