Features (pLannotate 1.2.2; 15 found; start..end, strand, type, name):
     18..89      +  misc_feature   5' β-globin insulator: insulator upstream of the human β-globin locus (Farrell et al., 2002)
     94..140     -  terminator     T7 terminator: transcription terminator for bacteriophage T7 RNA polymerase
    158..206     -  polyA_signal   poly(A) signal: synthetic polyadenylation signal
    241..289     +  polyA_signal   poly(A) signal: synthetic polyadenylation signal
    303..394     +  misc_feature   pause site: RNA polymerase II transcriptional pause signal from the human α2 globin gene
    704..1412    +  CDS            daGFP (fragment): green fluorescent protein with peak excitation at 510 nm and peak emission at 521 nm
   1524..1645    -  polyA_signal   SV40 poly(A) signal: SV40 polyadenylation signal
   1668..1737    -  CDS            large T antigen (fragment): large T antigen from SV40 (simian virus 40)
   1760..1806    +  terminator     T7 terminator: transcription terminator for bacteriophage T7 RNA polymerase
   1836..1972    +  terminator     rrnG terminator: transcription terminator from the E. coli ribosomal RNA rrnG operon (Albrechtsen et al., 1991)
   2017..2088    +  misc_feature   3' β-globin insulator: insulator downstream of the human β-globin locus (Farrell et al., 2002)
   2733..2955    +  rep_origin     pSC101 ori: low-copy replication origin that requires the Rep101 protein
   3003..3954    +  CDS            Rep101 (fragment): RepA protein needed for replication with the pSC101 origin; rep101
   5109..5903    +  CDS            NeoR/KanR: aminoglycoside phosphotransferase from Tn5; aph(3')-II (or nptII); confers resistance to neomycin, kanamycin, and G418 (Geneticin®)
   5916..6052    +  terminator     rrnG terminator: transcription terminator from the E. coli ribosomal RNA rrnG operon (Albrechtsen et al., 1991)
>Addgene plasmid #72848 | PatoK-LOG241 | depositor full sequence | sequence record 133611 | PatoK-LOG241 sequence 6179 bps
GCGATCGCGGCTCCCGACATCTTGGACCATTAGCTCCACAGGTATCTTCTTCCCTCTAGTGGTCATAACA
GCAGCTTCAGCTACCTCTCAATTCAAAAAACCCCTCAAGACCCGTTTAGAGGCCCCAAGGGGTTATGCTA
TCAATCGTTGCGTTACACACACAAAAAACCAACACACATCCATCTTCGATGGATAGCGATTTTATTATCT
AACTGCTGATCGAGTGTAGCCAGATCTGATAATAAAATATCTTTATTTTCATTACATCTGTGTGTTGGTT
TTTTGTGTGAATCGAAAGTACTAACATACGCTCTCCATCAAAACAAAACGAAACAAAACAAACTAGCAAA
ATAGGCTGTCCCCAGTGCAAATGCAGGTGCCAGAACATTTCTCTGTCGACCAACTAGTGCCGTGCATTGA
TGTATAAACTCCAGGAATACGGTATCGATCCGGCGGATGTATAACACCAAAACTTGCTATGCAGAAATTT
GCACAGTGCGCAATTTTCTGCATAGCCGCTCATTCTCCTTATAAATCCCCATCCAATTTATCCCTTCATA
TTCAATTAGTTAAATAACTAAATCCAATAATCTCATTCTGGCACTCCCCTTGCTATTGCCTGACTGTACC
CACAACGGTGTATGCAAGAGGGATAAAAAATGAAAACAAAATTGATGACATTACAAGACGCCAGGTACCC
ACCATGACAGCTCTGACAGAGGGAGCGAAACTGTTCGAGAAGGAGATCCCGTACATCACAGAGTTGGAAG
GAGATGTCGAAGGGATGAAATTCATCATCAAGGGAGAAGGAACGGGTGACGCAACGACCGGAACGATCAA
GGCCAAATACATTTGTACCACGGGCGATTTGCCTGTCCCCTGGGCGACGCTTGTAAGCACGCTCTCGTAT
GGTGTCCAGTGCTTCGCGAAATATCCATCGCACATTAAGGACTTTTTCAAGTCGGCCATGCCAGAAGGTT
ACACACAAGAACGAACCATCTCCTTTGAGGGGGACGGAGTGTATAAGACACGCGCGATGGTAACGTACGA
GCGCGGGTCCATCTACAACAGGGTAACTCTTACTGGGGAGAACTTTAAGAAGGACGGGCATATCTTGCGG
AAAAACGTGGCATTTCAATGTCCGCCCTCGATTCTGTATATTCTCCCGGACACGGTGAATAATGGGATCA
GAGTGGAGTTCAACCAGGCATACGATATTGAGGGTGTGACTGAAAAGCTCGTCACCAAATGCAGCCAGAT
GAATCGCCCCCTTGCGGGATCAGCAGCCGTCCATATCCCCCGGTATCACCATATTACCTACCACACAAAA
CTCTCAAAAGACAGAGATGAGAGAAGGGACCATATGTGCCTGGTCGAAGTAGTGAAGGCGGTGGATCTTG
ATACATACCAGTGAAAGTTGTCTCCTCCTGCACTGACTGACTGATACAATCGATTTCTGGATCCGCAGGC
CTCTGCTAGCTTGACTGACTGAGATACAGCGTACCTTCAGCTCACAGACATGATAAGATACATTGATGAG
TTTGGACAAACCACAACTAGAATGCAGTGAAAAAAATGCTTTATTTGTGAAATTTGTGATGCTATTGCTT
TATTTGTAACCATTATAAGCTGCAATAAACAAGTTAACAACAACAATTGCATTCATTTTATGTTTCAGGT
TCAGGGGGAGGTGTGGGAGGTTTTTTAAAGCAAGTAAAACCTCTACAAATGTGGTATTGGCCCATCTCTA
TCGGTATCGTAGCATAACCCCTTGGGGCCTCTAAACGGGTCTTGAGGGGTTTTTTGTGCCCCTCGGGCCG
GATTGCTATCTACCGGCATTGGCGCAGAAAAAAATGCCTGATGCGACGCTGCGCGTCTTATACTCCCACA
TATGCCAGATTCAGCAACGGATACGGCTTCCCCAACTTGCCCACTTCCATACGTGTCCTCCTTACCAGAA
ATTTATCCTTAAGGTCGTCAGCTATCCTGCAGGCGATCTCTCGATTTCGATCAAGACATTCCTTTAATGG
TCTTTTCTGGACACCACTAGGGGTCAGAAGTAGTTCATCAAACTTTCTTCCCTCCCTAATCTCATTGGTT
ACCTTGGGCTATCGAAACTTAATTAACCAGTCAAGTCAGCTACTTGGCGAGATCGACTTGTCTGGGTTTC
GACTACGCTCAGAATTGCGTCAGTCAAGTTCGATCTGGTCCTTGCTATTGCACCCGTTCTCCGATTACGA
GTTTCATTTAAATGACAGTAAGACGGGTAAGCCTGTTGATGATACCGCTGCCTTACTGGGTGCATTAGCC
AGTCTGAATGACCTGTCACGGGATAATCCGAAGTGGTCAGACTGGAAAATCAGAGGGCAGGAACTGCTGA
ACAGCAAAAAGTCAGATAGCACCACATAGCAGACCCGCCATAAAACGCCCTGAGAAGCCCGTGACGGGCT
TTTCTTGTATTATGGGTAGTTTCCTTGCATGAATCCATAAAAGGCGCCTGTAGTGCCATTTACCCCCATT
CACTGCCAGAGCCGTGAGCGCAGCGAACTGAATGTCACGAAAAAGACAGCGACTCAGGTGCCTGATGGTC
GGAGACAAAAGGAATATTCAGCGATTTGCCCGAGCTTGCGAGGGTGCTACTTAAGCCTTTAGGGTTTTAA
GGTCTGTTTTGTAGAGCAGCAAACAGCGTTTGCGACATCCTTTTGTAATACTGCGGAACTGACTAAAGTA
GTGAGTTATACACAGGGCTGGGATCTATTCTTTTTATCTTTTTTTATTCTTTCTTTATTCTATAAATTAT
AACCACTTGAATATAAACAAAAAAAACACACAAAGGTCTAGCGGAATTTACAGAGGGTCTAGCAGAATTT
ACAAGTTTTCCAGCAAAGGTCTAGCAGAATTTACAGATACCCACAACTCAAAGGAAAAGGACTAGTAATT
ATCATTGACTAGCCCATCTCAATTGGTATAGTGATTAAAATCACCTAGACCAATTGAGATGTATGTCTGA
ATTAGTTGTTTTCAAAGCAAATGAACTAGCGATTAGTCGCTATGACTTAACGGAGCATGAAACCAAGCTA
ATTTTATGCTGTGTGGCACTACTCAACCCCACGATTGAAAACCCTACAAGGAAAGAACGGACGGTATCGT
TTCACTTATAACCAATACGCTCAGATGATGAACATCAGTAGGGAAAATGCTTATGGTGTATTAGCTAAAG
CAACCAGAGAGCTGATGACGAGAACTGTGGAAATCAGGAATCCTTTGGTTAAAGGCTTTGAGATTTTCCA
GTGGACAAACTATGCCAAGTTCTCAAGCGAAAAATTAGAATTAGTTTTTAGTGAAGAGATATTGCCTTAT
CTTTTCCAGTTAAAAAAATTCATAAAATATAATCTGGAACATGTTAAGTCTTTTGAAAACAAATACTCTA
TGAGGATTTATGAGTGGTTATTAAAAGAACTAACACAAAAGAAAACTCACAAGGCAAATATAGAGATTAG
CCTTGATGAATTTAAGTTCATGTTAATGCTTGAAAATAACTACCATGAGTTTAAAAGGCTTAACCAATGG
GTTTTGAAACCAATAAGTAAAGATTTAAACACTTACAGCAATATGAAATTGGTGGTTGATAAGCGAGGCC
GCCCGACTGATACGTTGATTTTCCAAGTTGAACTAGATAGACAAATGGATCTCGTAACCGAACTTGAGAA
CAACCAGATAAAAATGAATGGTGACAAAATACCAACAACCATTACATCAGATTCCTACCTACGTAACGGA
CTAAGAAAAACACTACACGATGCTTTAACTGCAAAAATTCAGCTCACCAGTTTTGAGGCAAAATTTTTGA
GTGACATGCAAAGTAAGCATGATCTCAATGGTTCGTTCTCATGGCTCACGCAAAAACAACGAACCACACT
AGAGAACATACTGGCTAAATACGGAAGGATCTGAGGTTCTTATGGCTCTTGTATCTATCAGTGAAGCATC
AAGACTAACAAACAAAAGTAGAACAACTGTTCACCGTTACATATCAAAGGGAAAACTGTCCATATGCACA
GATGAAAACGGTGTAAAAAAGATAGATACATCAGAGCTTTTACGAGTTTTTGGTGCATTTAAAGCTGTTC
ACCATGAACAGATCGACAATGTAACAGATGAACAGCATGTAACACCTAATAGAACAGGTGAAACCAGTAA
AACAAAGCAACTAGAACATGAAATTGAACACCTGAGACAACTTGTTACAGCTCAACAGTCACACATAGAC
AGCCTGAAACAGGCGATGCTGCTTATCGAATCAAAGCTGCCGACAACACGGGAGCCAGTGACGCCTCCCG
TGGGGAAAAAATCATGGCAATTCTGGAAGAAATAGCGCTTTCAGCCGGCAAACCTGAAGCCGGATCTGCG
ATTCTGATAACAAACTAGCAACACCAGAACAGCCCGTTTGCGGGCAGCAAAACCCGTACTTTTGGACGTT
CCGGCGGTTTTTTGTGGCGAGTGGTGTTCGGGCGGTGCGCGCAAGATCCATTATGTTAAACGGGCGAGTT
TACATCTCAAAACCGCCCGCTTAACACCATCAGAAATCCTCAGCGCGATATTTAAATTTCCGAACTCTCC
AAGGCCCTCGTCGGAAAATCTTCAAACCTTTCGTCCGATCCATCTTGCAGGCTACCTCTCGAACGAACTA
TCGCAAGTCTCTTGGCCGGCCTTGCGCCTTGGCTATTGCTTGGCAGCGCCTATCGCCAGGTATTACTCCA
ATCCCGAATATCCGAGATCGGGATCACCCGAGAGAAGTTCAACCTACATCCTCAATCCCGATCTATCCGA
GATCCGAGGAATATCGAAATCGGGGCGCGCCTGGTGTACCGAGAACGATCCTCTCAGTGCGAGTCTCGAC
GATCCATATCGTTGCTTGGCAGTCAGCCAGTCGGAATCCAGCTTGGGACCCAGGAAGTCCAATCGTCAGA
TATTGTACTCAAGCCTGGTCACGGCAGCGTACCGATCTGTTTAAACCTAGATATTGATAGTCTGATCGGT
CAACGTATAATCGAGTCCTAGCTTTTGCAAACATCTATCAAGAGACAGGATCAGCAGGAGGCTTTCGCAT
GATTGAACAAGATGGATTGCACGCAGGTTCTCCGGCGGCTTGGGTGGAGAGGCTATTCGGCTATGACTGG
GCACAACAGACAATCGGCTGCTCTGATGCCGCCGTGTTCCGGCTGTCAGCGCAGGGGCGTCCGGTTCTTT
TTGTCAAGACCGACCTGTCCGGTGCCCTGAATGAACTGCAAGACGAGGCAGCGCGGCTATCGTGGCTGGC
GACGACGGGCGTTCCTTGCGCGGCTGTGCTCGACGTTGTCACTGAAGCGGGAAGGGACTGGCTGCTATTG
GGCGAAGTGCCGGGGCAGGATCTCCTGTCATCTCACCTTGCTCCTGCCGAGAAAGTATCCATCATGGCTG
ATGCAATGCGGCGGCTGCATACGCTTGATCCGGCTACCTGCCCATTCGACCACCAAGCGAAACATCGCAT
CGAGCGAGCACGTACTCGGATGGAAGCCGGTCTTGTCGATCAGGATGATCTGGACGAAGAGCATCAGGGG
CTCGCGCCAGCCGAACTGTTCGCCAGGCTCAAGGCGTCTATGCCCGACGGCGAGGATCTCGTCGTGACCC
ACGGCGATGCCTGCTTGCCGAATATCATGGTGGAAAATGGCCGCTTTTCTGGATTCATCGACTGTGGCCG
TCTGGGTGTGGCGGACCGCTATCAGGACATAGCGTTGGCTACCCGTGATATTGCTGAAGAGCTTGGCGGC
GAATGGGCTGACCGCTTCCTTGTGCTTTACGGTATCGCCGCGCCCGATTCGCAGCGCATCGCCTTCTATC
GCCTTCTTGACGAGTTCTTCTGACCGATTCTAGGTGCATTGGCGCAGAAAAAAATGCCTGATGCGACGCT
GCGCGTCTTATACTCCCACATATGCCAGATTCAGCAACGGATACGGCTTCCCCAACTTGCCCACTTCCAT
ACGTGTCCTCCTTACCAGAAATTTATCCTTAAGGTCGTTTAAACTCGACTCTGGCTCTATCGAATCTCCG
TCGTTTCGAGCTTACGCGAACAGCCGTGGCGCTCATTTGCTCGTCGGGCATCGAATCTCGTCAGCTATCG
TCAGCTTACCTTTTTGGCA
