>Addgene plasmid #72848 | PatoK-LOG241 | addgene partial sequence | sequence record 164172 | pLL29-F 5'-CAGTTCCTGCCCTCTGATTT-3'
CGTGACAGGTCATTCAGACTGGCTAATGCACCCAGTAAGGCAGCGGTATCATCAACAGGCTTACCCGTCT
TACTGTCATTTAAATGAAACTCGTAATCGGAGAACGGGTGCAATAGCAAGGACCAGATCGAACTTGACTG
ACGCAATTCTGAGCGTAGTCGAAACCCAGACAAGTCGATCTCGCCAAGTAGCTGACTTGACTGGTTAATT
AAGTTTCGATAGCCCAAGGTAACCAATGAGATTAGGGAGGGAAGAAAGTTTGATGAACTACTTCTGACCC
CTAGTGGTGTCCAGAAAAGACCATTAAAGGAATGTCTTGATCGAAATCGAGAGATCGCCTGCAGGATAGC
TGACGACCTTAAGGATAAATTTCTGGTAAGGAGGACACGTATGGAAGTGGGCAAGTTGGGGAAGCCGTAT
CCGTTGCTGAATCTGGCATATGTGGGAGTATAAGACGCGCAGCGTCGCATCAGGCATTTTTTTCTGCGCC
AATGCCGGTAGATAGCAATCCGGCCCGAGGGGCACAAAAAACCCCTCAAGACCCGTTTAGAGGCCCCAAG
GGGTTATGCTACGATACCGATAGAGATGGGCCAATACCACATTTGTAGAGGTTTTACTTGCTTTAAAAAA
CCTCCCACACCTCCCCCTGAACCTGAAACATAAAATGAATGCAATTGTTGTTGTTAACTTGTTTATTGCA
GCTTATAATGGTTACAAATAAAGCAATAGCATCACAAATTTCACAAATAAAGCATTTT
