>Addgene plasmid #72848 | PatoK-LOG241 | addgene partial sequence | sequence record 165795 | RVprimer3 5'-CTAGCAAAATAGGCTGTCCC-3'
TTCTCTGTCGACCAACTAGTGCCGTGCATTGATGTATAAACTCCAGGAATACGGTATCGATCCGGCGGAT
GTATAACACCAAAACTTGCTATGCAGAAATTTGCACAGTGCGCAATTTTCTGCATAGCCGCTCATTCTCC
TTATAAATCCCCATCCAATTTATCCCTTCATATTCAATTAGTTAAATAACTAAATCCAATAATCTCATTC
TGGCACTCCCCTTGCTATTGCCTGACTGTACCCACAACGGTGTATGCAAGAGGGATAAAAAATGAAAACA
AAATTGATGACATTACAAGACGCCAGGTACCCACCATGACAGCTCTGACAGAGGGAGCGAAACTGTTCGA
GAAGGAGATCCCGTACATCACAGAGTTGGAAGGAGATGTCGAAGGGATGAAATTCATCATCAAGGGAGAA
GGAACGGGTGACGCAACGACCGGAACGATCAAGGCCAAATACATTTGTACCACGGGCGATTTGCCTGTCC
CCTGGGCGACGCTTGTAAGCACGCTCTCGTATGGTGTCCAGTGCTTCGCGAAATATCCATCGCACATTAA
GGACTTTTTCAAGTCGGCCATGCCAGAAGGTTACACACAAGAACGAACCATCTCCTTTGAGGGGGACGGA
GTGTATAAGACACGCGCGATGGTAACGTACGAGCGCGGGTCCATCTACAACAGGGTAACTCTTACTGGGG
AGAACTTTAAGAAGGACGGGCATATCTTGCGGAAAAACGTGGCATTTCAATGTCCGCCCTCGATTCTGTA
TATTCTCCCGGACACGGTGAATAATGG
